>Addgene plasmid #10979 | pFLAG/HA-TNRC6B | depositor full sequence | sequence record 6824 | Author sequence
GACGGATCGGGAGATCTCCCGATCCCCTATGGTCGACTCTCAGTACAATCTGCTCTGATGCCGCATAGTT
AAGCCAGTATCTGCTCCCTGCTTGTGTGTTGGAGGTCGCTGAGTAGTGCGCGAGCAAAATTTAAGCTACA
ACAAGGCAAGGCTTGACCGACAATTGCATGAAGAATCTGCTTAGGGTTAGGCGTTTTGCGCTGCTTCGCG
ATGTACGGGCCAGATATACGCGTTGACATTGATTATTGACTAGTTATTAATAGTAATCAATTACGGGGTC
ATTAGTTCATAGCCCATATATGGAGTTCCGCGTTACATAACTTACGGTAAATGGCCCGCCTGGCTGACCG
CCCAACGACCCCCGCCCATTGACGTCAATAATGACGTATGTTCCCATAGTAACGCCAATAGGGACTTTCC
ATTGACGTCAATGGGTGGACTATTTACGGTAAACTGCCCACTTGGCAGTACATCAAGTGTATCATATGCC
AAGTACGCCCCCTATTGACGTCAATGACGGTAAATGGCCCGCCTGGCATTATGCCCAGTACATGACCTTA
TGGGACTTTCCTACTTGGCAGTACATCTACGTATTAGTCATCGCTATTACCATGGTGATGCGGTTTTGGC
AGTACATCAATGGGCGTGGATAGCGGTTTGACTCACGGGGATTTCCAAGTCTCCACCCCATTGACGTCAA
TGGGAGTTTGTTTTGGCACCAAAATCAACGGGACTTTCCAAAATGTCGTAACAACTCCGCCCCATTGACG
CAAATGGGCGGTAGGCGTGTACGGTGGGAGGTCTATATAAGCAGAGCTCTCTGGCTAACTAGAGAACCCA
CTGCTTACTGGCTTATCGAAATTAATACGACTCACTATAGGGAGACCCAAGCTTGGTACCGAGCTCGGAT
CGATCCATCGATAGTGTGGTGGAATTCTGATCGCCGCCGCCATGGACTACAAGGACGACGATGACAAGTA
CCCTTATGACGTGCCCGATTACGCTTTGAACCAGATATCAACAAGTTTATGAGAGAGAAGGAGCAAGAAA
GGGAAGAACAGTTAATGGAAGACAAGAAAAGGAAGAAAGAGGATAAAAAGAAAAAAGAAGCCACTCAGAA
GGTCACGGAACAAAAAACCAAAGTGCCCGAAGTGACGAAACCAAGTTTAAGCCAACCAACGGCCGCCAGC
CCAATTGGCAGCTCTCCATCGCCACCAGTCAATGGTGGCAACAATGCCAAAAGGGTGGCAGTGCCGAACG
GACAACCGCCAAGCGCCGCCCGCTACATGCCTCGGGAGGTGCCGCCGCGATTCCGTTGCCAGCAGGACCA
CAAAGTGTTACTAAAACGTGGGCAGCCCCCTCCACCGTCCTGCATGCTCCTTGGGGGTGGGGCAGGGCCT
CCTCCCTGCACAGCACCTGGAGCAAACCCAAACAACGCACAAGTGACAGGAGCGCTGCTGCAGAGTGAGA
GTGGGACTGCGCCAGACTCAACCCTTGGAGGTGCTGCTGCTTCAAATTATGCAAATTCCACTTGGGGCTC
GGGAGCCTCCTCCAACAACGGCACCTCCCCCAACCCAATTCACATCTGGGACAAGGTGATTGTAGACGGG
TCTGACATGGAAGAGTGGCCTTGTATTGCCAGCAAAGACACTGAATCTTCTTCCGAAAACACCACCGATA
ACAACAGTGCCTCGAACCCTGGCTCTGAGAAGAGCACTCTGCCAGGAAGCACCACTAGTAACAAAGGAAA
AGGGAGCCAGTGCCAGTCTGCAAGTTCTGGGAACGAATGTAATCTTGGGGTCTGGAAATCTGACCCTAAG
GCTAAATCTGTTCAATCTTCCAACTCTACTACAGAGAACAACAATGGACTAGGAAATTGGAGGAATGTGA
GTGGTCAGGATAGAATTGGACCTGGCTCTGGCTTCAGCAACTTTAACCCAAATAGCAACCCATCTGCCTG
GCCAGCACTGGTCCAAGAAGGAACTTCTAGGAAAGGGGCATTGGAAACAGATAATAGTAATTCCAGTGCA
CAGGTTAGCACAGTAGGTCAGACATCCAGGGAACAGCAGTCAAAGATGGAAAATGCGGGTGTTAATTTTG
TTGTCTCTGGCAGAGAACAGGCTCAAATTCATAACACTGATGGACCAAAAAATGGAAACACTAACTCCTT
GAACTTAAGTTCACCAAACCCCATGGAGAATAAGGGAATGCCCTTTGGAATGGGCTTGGGGAACACCTCC
AGGAGCACTGATGCCCCTTCACAAAGCACTGGAGATCGAAAGACTGGGAGTGTTGGATCTTGGGGTGCAG
CTAGGGGGCCTTCTGGAACTGACACAGTCTCTGGACAAAGCAATTCTGGAAACAATGGGAACAATGGAAA
AGAGAGAGAGGACTCCTGGAAAGGAGCTTCTGTTCAGAAATCAACTGGGTCAAAAAATGACTCTTGGGAC
AACAATAACAGGTCTACGGGTGGGTCCTGGAACTTTGGCCCCCAGGACTCTAATGACAACAAATGGGGTG
AAGGGAACAAAATGACATCTGGGGTCTCTCAGGGAGAATGGAAACAGCCGACTGGGTCTGATGAGTTGAA
AATTGGAGAATGGAGTGGTCCAAACCAACCAAATTCTAGCACTGGAGCATGGGACAATCAAAAGGGCCAC
CCCCTCCCTGAAAACCAAGGCAATGCCCAGGCTCCCTGTTGGGGAAGATCTTCCAGCTCCACAGGAAGTG
AAGTTGGAGGTCAAAGCACTGGAAGCAACCACAAAGCAGGAAGTAGTGACAGTCATAACTCTGGCCGTCG
GTCGTACAGGCCCACACATCCTGATTGTCAGGCTGTCTTGCAGACTCTTTTGAGCCGAACTGATTTGGAC
CCCAGGGTGCTCTCAAACACTGGCTGGGGCCAAACTCAAATTAAGCAGGACACAGTGTGGGACATTGAAG
AGGTGCCAAGGCCTGAGGGGAAATCTGACAAAGGAACTGAGGGGTGGGAGAGCGCTGCCACACAGACCAA
GAACTCAGGGGGCTGGGGAGATGCACCCAGCCAAAGCAATCAAATGAAGTCTGGATGGGGGGAGCTCTCA
GCCTCTACAGAGTGGAAAGACCCCAAGAACACAGGAGGCTGGAATGACTACAAGAACAACAACTCTTCCA
ACTGGGGAGGAGGACGACCTGATGAAAAGACACCTTCCTCTTGGAATGAGAATCCCAGCAAGGATCAGGG
GTGGGGAGGTGGACGCCAGCCCAATCAAGGATGGTCTTCTGGAAAGAATGGTTGGGGGGAGGAAGTCGAT
CAGACAAAAAACAGCAATTGGGAAAGTTCTGCAAGTAAACCTGTGTCTGGGTGGGGTGAAGGAGGGCAGA
ATGAAATCGGGACTTGGGGTAATGGTGGCAATGCAAGCCTAGCTTCAAAAGGTGGGTGGGAGGATTGCAA
AAGATCCCCAGCATGGAATGAGACGGGCCGACAGCCCAATTCCTGGAATAAACAACACCAACAGCAGCAG
CCCCCACAGCAGCCGCCGCCACCACAACCAGAGGCTTCTGGTTCGTGGGGAGGCCCACCCCCACCACCTC
CAGGCAACGTTCGACCTTCCAATTCCAGCTGGAGCAGCGGGCCACAGCCTGCAACACCTAAGGATGAGGA
ACCCAGTGGTTGGGAAGAGCCATCCCCACAGTCAATTAGTCGGAAAATGGACATTGATGATGGCACTTCA
GCATGGGGAGACCCTAACAGTTATAACTACAAGAATGTGAATCTGTGGGATAAGAATTCCCAAGGGGGCC
CAGCACCTCGAGAACCAAACCTGCCCACCCCAATGACCAGTAAATCGGCATCAGATTCCAAATCTATGCA
AGACGGCTGGGGGGAGAGTGACGGGCCAGTCACAGGAGCTCGCCATCCCAGCTGGGAAGAGGAGGAGGAT
GGAGGAGTCTGGAACACCACTGGCTCTCAGGGCAGTGCTTCCTCCCACAACTCAGCAAGCTGGGGACAAG
GAGGAAAGAAACAAATGAAGTGCTCACTCAAAGGAGGAAACAATGATTCATGGATGAATCCTCTTGCCAA
ACAGTTTTCAAATATGGGATTGCTGAGTCAGACTGAAGATAATCCAAGCAGCAAAATGGATTTGTCTGTA
GGAAGCCTTTCAGATAAAAAATTTGATGTGGACAAGCGAGCGATGAATCTCGGGGATTTTAATGATATCA
TGAGGAAGGATCGATCTGGGTTCCGTCCACCTAATTCCAAAGACATGGGAACCACAGATAGTGGGCCTTA
TTTTGAGAAGGGCGGTAGTCATGGTTTGTTTGGAAACAGCACAGCACAATCGAGAGGTCTGCACACACCC
GTGCAGCCACTAAATTCTTCTCCCAGTCTCCGGGCGCAAGTGCCTCCCCAGTTTATTTCCCCCCAGGTTT
CTGCCTCAATGCTCAAGCAGTTTCCCAACAGTGGCCTGAGTCCAGGTCTTTTCAATGTGGGGCCCCAGTT
ATCTCCTCAACAAATTGCCATGCTGAGCCAGCTTCCACAAATTCCCCAGTTTCAGTTGGCATGTCAGCTT
CTCTTGCAGCAGCAGCAACAGCAGCAGTTGTTACAGAACCAGAGAAAGATTTCTCAAGCTGTACGCCAAC
AGCAAGAGCAGCAGCTGGCTCGAATGGTGAGTGCACTGCAGCAGCAGCAGCAGCAGCAGAGGCAGCCAGG
CATGAAGCACTCGCCCTCTCATCCTGTTGGGCCCAAGCCGCATCTGGACAACATGGTACCCAACGCATTG
AATGTGGGGCTCCCAGACCTTCAAACCAAAGGGCCAATACCTGGATATGGTTCTGGCTTCAGCTCTGGCG
GCATGGACTATGGCATGGTTGGTGGGAAGGAGGCTGGAACCGAGTCTCGCTTTAAACAGTGGACCTCCAT
GATGGAGGGGCTGCCCTCTGTAGCCACACAGGAAGCCAATATGCACAAAAATGGCGCTATAGTGGCCCCT
GGTAAAACCCGGGGAGGGTCACCGTACAACCAGTTTGATATCATCCCTGGTGACACACTGGGTGGCCATA
CGGGTCCTGCTGGTGATAGCTGGTTACCTGCCAAATCTCCACCAACAAATAAAATCGGAAGTAAATCCAG
CAATGCCAGTTGGCCTCCAGAATTCCAACCAGGAGTGCCATGGAAAGGTATCCAAAACATTGACCCTGAA
TCTGACCCCTATGTCACCCCAGGAAGTGTGCTGGGGGGTACAGCCACATCTCCCATTGTAGATACTGACC
ACCAACTGCTGCGGGATAACACCACAGGGTCTAATTCTTCCCTCAACACCTCGCTGCCTTCACCTGGTGC
CTGGCCCTACAGTGCCTCTGACAACTCCTTTACCAACGTTCATAGCACTTCAGCAAAGTTCCCTGATTAC
AAATCAACATGGTCCCCAGATCCCATAGGACACAACCCCACTCATCTCTCCAACAAGATGTGGAAAAACC
ATATTTCCTCCAGGAACACTACACCGCTGCCCCGCCCACCTCCTGGTCTGACCAACCCCAAACCATCATC
TCCCTGGAGCAGCACAGCACCCCGATCAGTCAGGGGGTGGGGGACACAGGACTCACGGCTCGCCTCGGCC
TCTACCTGGAGTGATGGTGGCTCAGTTCGTCCTAGTTACTGGCTGGTTCTTCACAATCTCACCCCACAGA
TTGATGGGTCAACCTTGAGAACGATCTGCATGCAGCATGGCCCACTGCTGACATTCCATCTGAATCTAAC
CCAGGGCACTGCCCTGATCCGATACAGCACCAAACAGGAGGCGGCCAAGGCCCAAACTGCACTGCACATG
TGTGTGTTGGGAAACACTACCATCCTTGCTGAGTTTGCCACTGATGATGAAGTCAGCCGCTTTCTGGCAC
AAGCTCAGCCCCCTACACCTGCAGCAACCCCAAGTGCGCCAGCTGCGGGGTGGCAGTCGCTGGAGACCGG
CCAGAACCAGTCAGATCCCGTGGGACCTGCTCTGAATCTTTTTGGTGGGTCCACTGGGCTCGGGCAGTGG
AGCAGCAGCGCTGGTGGCAGCAGCGGGGCCGATCTTGCTGGCGCTTCATTGTGGGGGCCCCCAAACTATT
CTTCTAGCTTATGGGGAGTCCCAACGGTGGAAGATCCCCATAGGATGGGCAGCCCTGCTCCTTTACTACC
TGGTGACCTTCTGGGAGGAGGGTCGGATTCAATCTGACTTGTACAAAGTGGTTGATATCCAGCACAGTGG
CGGCCGCTCAAGTCTAGAGGGCCCGCGGTTCGAAGGTAAGCCTATCCCTAACCCTCTCCTCGGTCTCGAT
TCTACGCGTACCGGATCCGCGGCCGCATAGATAACTGATCCAGTGTGCTGGAATTAATTCGCTGTCTGCG
AGGGCCAGCTGTTGGGGTGAGTACTCCCTCTCAAAAGCGGGCATGACTTCTGCGCTAAGATTGTCAGTTT
CCAAAAACGAGGAGGATTTGATATTCACCTGGCCCGCGGTGATGCCTTTGAGGGTGGCCGCGTCCATCTG
GTCAGAAAAGACAATCTTTTTGTTGTCAAGCTTGAGGTGTGGCAGGCTTGAGATCTGGCCATACACTTGA
GTGACAATGACATCCACTTTGCCTTTCTCTCCACAGGTGTCCACTCCCAGGTCCAACTGCAGGTCGAGCA
TGCATCTAGGGCGGCCAATTCCGCCCCTCTCCCTCCCCCCCCCCTAACGTTACTGGCCGAAGCCGCTTGG
AATAAGGCCGGTGTGCGTTTGTCTATATGTGATTTTCCACCATATTGCCGTCTTTTGGCAATGTGAGGGC
CCGGAAACCTGGCCCTGTCTTCTTGACGAGCATTCCTAGGGGTCTTTCCCCTCTCGCCAAAGGAATGCAA
GGTCTGTTGAATGTCGTGAAGGAAGCAGTTCCTCTGGAAGCTTCTTGAAGACAAACAACGTCTGTAGCGA
CCCTTTGCAGGCAGCGGAACCCCCCACCTGGCGACAGGTGCCTCTGCGGCCAAAAGCCACGTGTATAAGA
TACACCTGCAAAGGCGGCACAACCCCAGTGCCACGTTGTGAGTTGGATAGTTGTGGAAAGAGTCAAATGG
CTCTCCTCAAGCGTATTCAACAAGGGGCTGAAGGATGCCCAGAAGGTACCCCATTGTATGGGATCTGATC
TGGGGCCTCGGTGCACATGCTTTACATGTGTTTAGTCGAGGTTAAAAAAACGTCTAGGCCCCCCGAACCA
CGGGGACGTGGTTTTCCTTTGAAAAACACGATGATAAGCTTGCCACAACCCACAAGGAGACGACCTTCCA
TGACCGAGTACAAGCCCACGGTGCGCCTCGCCACCCGCGACGACGTCCCCCGGGCCGTACGCACCCTCGC
CGCCGCGTTCGCCGACTACCCCGCCACGCGCCACACCGTCGACCCGGACCGCCACATCGAGCGGGTCACC
GAGCTGCAAGAACTCTTCCTCACGCGCGTCGGGCTCGACATCGGCAAGGTGTGGGTCGCGGACGACGGCG
CCGCGGTGGCGGTCTGGACCACGCCGGAGAGCGTCGAAGCGGGGGCGGTGTTCGCCGAGATCGGCCCGCG
CATGGCCGAGTTGAGCGGTTCCCGGCTGGCCGCGCAGCAACAGATGGAAGGCCTCCTGGCGCCGCACCGG
CCCAAGGAGCCCGCGTGGTTCCTGGCCACCGTCGGCGTCTCGCCCGACCACCAGGGCAAGGGTCTGGGCA
GCGCCGTCGTGCTCCCCGGAGTGGAGGCGGCCGAGCGCGCCGGGGTGCCCGCCTTCCTGGAGACCTCCGC
GCCCCGCAACCTCCCCTTCTACGAGCGGCTCGGCTTCACCGTCACCGCCGACGTCGAGTGCCCGAAGGAC
CGCGCGACCTGGTGCATGACCCGCAAGCCCGGTGCCTGACGCCCGCCCCACGACCCGCAGCGCCCGACCG
AAAGGAGCGCACGACCCCATGGCTCCGACCGAAGCCGACCCGGGCGGCCCCGCCGACCCCGCACCCGCCC
CCGAGGCCCACCGACTCTAGATAACTGATCATAATCAGCCATACCACATTTGTAGAGGTTTTACTTGCTT
TAAAAAACCTCCCACACCTCCCCCTGAACCTGAAACATAAAATGAATGCAATTGTTGTTGTTAACTTGTT
TATTGCAGCTTATAATGGTTACAAATAAAGCAATAGCATCACAAATTTCACAAATAAAGCATTTTTTTCA
CTGCATTCTAGTTGTGGTTTGTCCAAACTCATCAATGTATCTTAACGCGTCGAGTGCATTCTAGTTGTGG
TTTGTCCAAACTCATCAATGTATCTTATCATGTCTGTATACCGTCGACCTCTAGCTAGAGCTTGGCGTAA
TCATGGTCATAGCTGTTTCCTGTGTGAAATTGTTATCCGCTCACAATTCCACACAACATACGAGCCGGAA
GCATAAAGTGTAAAGCCTGGGGTGCCTAATGAGTGAGCTAACTCACATTAATTGCGTTGCGCTCACTGCC
CGCTTTCCAGTCGGGAAACCTGTCGTGCCAGCTGCATTAATGAATCGGCCAACGCGCGGGGAGAGGCGGT
TTGCGTATTGGGCGCTCTTCCGCTTCCTCGCTCACTGACTCGCTGCGCTCGGTCGTTCGGCTGCGGCGAG
CGGTATCAGCTCACTCAAAGGCGGTAATACGGTTATCCACAGAATCAGGGGATAACGCAGGAAAGAACAT
GTGAGCAAAAGGCCAGCAAAAGGCCAGGAACCGTAAAAAGGCCGCGTTGCTGGCGTTTTTCCATAGGCTC
CGCCCCCCTGACGAGCATCACAAAAATCGACGCTCAAGTCAGAGGTGGCGAAACCCGACAGGACTATAAA
GATACCAGGCGTTTCCCCCTGGAAGCTCCCTCGTGCGCTCTCCTGTTCCGACCCTGCCGCTTACCGGATA
CCTGTCCGCCTTTCTCCCTTCGGGAAGCGTGGCGCTTTCTCAATGCTCACGCTGTAGGTATCTCAGTTCG
GTGTAGGTCGTTCGCTCCAAGCTGGGCTGTGTGCACGAACCCCCCGTTCAGCCCGACCGCTGCGCCTTAT
CCGGTAACTATCGTCTTGAGTCCAACCCGGTAAGACACGACTTATCGCCACTGGCAGCAGCCACTGGTAA
CAGGATTAGCAGAGCGAGGTATGTAGGCGGTGCTACAGAGTTCTTGAAGTGGTGGCCTAACTACGGCTAC
ACTAGAAGGACAGTATTTGGTATCTGCGCTCTGCTGAAGCCAGTTACCTTCGGAAAAAGAGTTGGTAGCT
CTTGATCCGGCAAACAAACCACCGCTGGTAGCGGTGGTTTTTTTGTTTGCAAGCAGCAGATTACGCGCAG
AAAAAAAGGATCTCAAGAAGATCCTTTGATCTTTTCTACGGGGTCTGACGCTCAGTGGAACGAAAACTCA
CGTTAAGGGATTTTGGTCATGAGATTATCAAAAAGGATCTTCACCTAGATCCTTTTAAATTAAAAATGAA
GTTTTAAATCAATCTAAAGTATATATGAGTAAACTTGGTCTGACAGTTACCAATGCTTAATCAGTGAGGC
ACCTATCTCAGCGATCTGTCTATTTCGTTCATCCATAGTTGCCTGACTCCCCGTCGTGTAGATAACTACG
ATACGGGAGGGCTTACCATCTGGCCCCAGTGCTGCAATGATACCGCGAGACCCACGCTCACCGGCTCCAG
ATTTATCAGCAATAAACCAGCCAGCCGGAAGGGCCGAGCGCAGAAGTGGTCCTGCAACTTTATCCGCCTC
CATCCAGTCTATTAATTGTTGCCGGGAAGCTAGAGTAAGTAGTTCGCCAGTTAATAGTTTGCGCAACGTT
GTTGCCATTGCTACAGGCATCGTGGTGTCACGCTCGTCGTTTGGTATGGCTTCATTCAGCTCCGGTTCCC
AACGATCAAGGCGAGTTACATGATCCCCCATGTTGTGCAAAAAAGCGGTTAGCTCCTTCGGTCCTCCGAT
CGTTGTCAGAAGTAAGTTGGCCGCAGTGTTATCACTCATGGTTATGGCAGCACTGCATAATTCTCTTACT
GTCATGCCATCCGTAAGATGCTTTTCTGTGACTGGTGAGTACTCAACCAAGTCATTCTGAGAATAGTGTA
TGCGGCGACCGAGTTGCTCTTGCCCGGCGTCAATACGGGATAATACCGCGCCACATAGCAGAACTTTAAA
AGTGCTCATCATTGGAAAACGTTCTTCGGGGCGAAAACTCTCAAGGATCTTACCGCTGTTGAGATCCAGT
TCGATGTAACCCACTCGTGCACCCAACTGATCTTCAGCATCTTTTACTTTCACCAGCGTTTCTGGGTGAG
CAAAAACAGGAAGGCAAAATGCCGCAAAAAAGGGAATAAGGGCGACACGGAAATGTTGAATACTCATACT
CTTCCTTTTTCAATATTATTGAAGCATTTATCAGGGTTATTGTCTCATGAGCGGATACATATTTGAATGT
ATTTAGAAAAATAAACAAATAGGGGTTCCGCGCACATTTCCCCGAAAAGTGCCACCTGACGTC
Features (pLannotate 1.2.2; 21 found; start..end, strand, type, name):
     36..80      -  misc_feature   bom (fragment): basis of mobility region from pBR322
    235..614     +  enhancer       CMV enhancer: human cytomegalovirus immediate early enhancer
    615..818     +  promoter       CMV promoter: human cytomegalovirus (CMV) immediate early promoter
    814..847     +  LTR            5' LTR (truncated) (fragment): truncated 5' long terminal repeat (LTR) from HIV-1
    863..881     +  promoter       T7 promoter: promoter for bacteriophage T7 RNA polymerase
    958..978     +  CDS            FLAG (fragment): FLAG® epitope tag, followed by an enterokinase cleavage site
   1029..6194    +  CDS            TNRC6B (fragment): TNR6B_HUMAN - Also known as KIAA1093. Experimental evidence at protein level: Swiss-Prot protein existence level 1. Plays a role in RNA-mediated gene silencing by both micro- RNAs (miRNAs) and short interfering RNAs (siRNAs) (PubMed:16289642, PubMed:19167051, PubMed:19304925, PubMed:32354837). Required for miRNA- dependent translational repression and siRNA-dependent endonucleolytic cleavage of complementary mRNAs by argonaute family proteins (PubMed:16289642, PubMed:19167051, PubMed:19304925, PubMed:32354837). As scaffolding protein associates with argonaute proteins bound to partially comple
   6265..6306    +  CDS            V5 tag: epitope tag from simian virus 5
   6387..6616    +  intron         chimeric intron: chimera between introns from adenovirus and immunoglobulin heavy chain genes
   6785..7247    +  misc_feature   IRES: internal ribosome entry site (IRES) of the encephalomyocarditis virus (EMCV)
   7280..7879    +  CDS            PuroR: puromycin N-acetyltransferase; pac from Streptomyces; confers resistance to puromycin
   8006..8090    +  CDS            large T antigen (fragment): large T antigen from SV40 (simian virus 40)
   8113..8234    +  polyA_signal   SV40 poly(A) signal: SV40 polyadenylation signal
   8245..8296    +  polyA_signal   SV40 poly(A) signal (fragment): SV40 polyadenylation signal
   8360..8376    -  protein_bind   lac operator: The lac repressor binds to the lac operator to inhibit transcription in E. coli. This inhibition can be relieved by adding lactose or isopropyl-β-D-thiogalactopyranoside (IPTG). lac repressor encoded by lacI
   8384..8414    -  promoter       lac promoter: promoter for the E. coli lac operon
   8429..8450    -  protein_bind   CAP binding site: CAP binding activates transcription in the presence of cAMP. E. coli catabolite activator protein
   8463..8555    -  CDS            lacI (fragment): lac repressor; lacI; The lac repressor binds to the lac operator to inhibit transcription in E. coli. This inhibition can be relieved by adding lactose or isopropyl-β-D-thiogalactopyranoside (IPTG).
   8738..9326    -  rep_origin     ori: high-copy-number ColE1/pMB1/pBR322/pUC origin of replication
   9497..10357   -  CDS            AmpR: β-lactamase; bla; confers resistance to ampicillin, carbenicillin, and related antibiotics
  10358..10462   -  promoter       AmpR promoter: bla
