[The description below was written by a language model from this plasmid's Addgene catalogue record and pLannotate feature annotations shown in this document.]
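Description:
pFLAG/HA-TNRC6B is a mammalian expression plasmid of about 10.5 kb that encodes human TNRC6B with FLAG and HA epitope tags at its N-terminus. The record does not name the backbone, but the insert was introduced by Gateway recombination. The plasmid is propagated in E. coli from a high-copy ColE1/pUC-type origin under ampicillin selection (AmpR with its bla promoter). Remnants of lac regulatory sequence and a bom fragment are carried over from the cloning vector.

Expression is driven by the human CMV immediate-early enhancer and promoter. A T7 promoter follows, which also serves as the sequencing primer site. A FLAG fragment is annotated just upstream of the roughly 5.2 kb TNRC6B coding region. The HA tag listed in the catalogue was not detected as a separate feature by the annotation software. A V5 tag sequence is annotated downstream of the insert, but the record does not list it as a fusion, so it may not be translated with the protein.

After the insert come a chimeric intron, an EMCV IRES and the puromycin N-acetyltransferase gene, terminated by SV40 polyadenylation signals. This bicistronic layout places TNRC6B and puromycin resistance on the same transcript, so puromycin selection enriches for cells that express the tagged protein and supports stable line generation.

TNRC6B is a scaffolding protein that associates with argonaute proteins and acts in miRNA- and siRNA-mediated gene silencing. The associated publication concerns the identification of argonaute-associated proteins. The dual epitope tags make the construct suited to detection, immunoprecipitation and affinity purification of TNRC6B complexes from mammalian cells.
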