Addgene plasmid #10979: pFLAG/HA-TNRC6B
Depositing lab: Thomas Tuschl. Depositing organization: Rockefeller University. Publication: Identification of novel argonaute-associated proteins. Meister G, Landthaler M, Peters L, Chen PY, Urlaub H, Luhrmann R, Tuschl T. Curr Biol. 2005 Dec 6;15(23):2149-55. doi: 10.1016/j.cub.2005.10.048. Epub 2005 Nov 10. PubMed 16289642.
Backbone
  Vector backbone: N/A
  Backbone size w/o insert (bp): 5324
  Vector type: Mammalian Expression
  Selectable markers: Puromycin
Growth in bacteria
  Bacterial resistance: Ampicillin, 100 μg/mL
  Growth temperature: 37°C
  Growth strain: DH5alpha
  Copy number: High Copy
Gene/Insert
  Gene/Insert name: TNRC6B
  Species: H. sapiens (human)
  Insert size (bp): 5169
  GenBank ID: NM_015088
  Entrez Gene: TNRC6B (a.k.a. GDSBA)
  Tag / fusion protein: FLAG (N terminal on insert); HA (N terminal on insert)
  Cloning method: Gateway Cloning; 5′ cloning site attR1 (not destroyed); 3′ cloning site attR2 (not destroyed)
  Sequencing primers: 5′ T7
Terms and licenses: Academic/Nonprofit Terms; Industry Terms: Not Available to Industry
How to cite: pFLAG/HA-TNRC6B was a gift from Thomas Tuschl (Addgene plasmid # 10979 ; http://n2t.net/addgene:10979 ; RRID:Addgene_10979)
