>Addgene plasmid #10979 | pFLAG/HA-TNRC6B | addgene partial sequence | sequence record 17960 | 10979 with T7
ATCATCGATAGTGTGGTGGAATTCTGATCGCCGCCGCCATGGACTACAAGGACGACGATGACAAGTACCC
TTATGACGTGCCCGATTACGCTTTGAACCAGATATCAACAAGTTTGTACAAAAAAGCAGGCTCCACCATG
GGAACCAATTCAGTCGACATGAGAGAGAAGGAGCAAGAAAGGGAAGAACAGTTAATGGAAGACAAGAAAA
GGAAGAAAGAGGATAAAAAGAAAAAAGAAGCCACTCAGAAGGTCACGGAACAAAAAACCAAAGTGCCCGA
AGTGACGAAACCAAGTTTAAGCCAACCAACGGCCGCCAGCCCAATTGGCAGCTCTCCATCGCCACCAGTC
AATGGTGGCAACAATGCCAAAAGGGTGGCAGTGCCGAACGGACAACCGCCAAGCGCCGCCCGCTACATGC
CTCGGGAGGTGCCGCCGCGATTCCGTTGCCAGCAGGACCACAAAGTGTTACTAAAACGTGGGCAGCCCCC
TCCACCGTCCTGCATGCTCCTTGGGGGNTGGGGCAGGGCCTCCTCCCTGCACAGCACCTGGAGCAAACCC
AAACAACGCACAAGTGACAGGAGCGCTGCTGCAGAGTGAGAGTGGGACTGCGCCAGACTCAACCCTTGGA
GGTGCTGCTGCTTCAAATTATGCAAATTCCACTTGGGGCTCGGGAGCCTCCTCCACAACGGCACCTCCCC
CAACCCAT
